Addgene plasmid #205107: DAG1A-c003
Purpose: DAG1 protein expression
Depositing lab: Paul Brennan.
Backbone
  Vector backbone: pHL-avitag3
  Backbone size w/o insert (bp): 4706
  Vector type: Mammalian Expression
Growth in bacteria
  Bacterial resistance: Ampicillin, 100 μg/mL
  Growth temperature: 37°C
  Growth strain: DH5alpha
  Copy number: High Copy
Gene/Insert
  Gene/Insert name: DAG1
  Species: H. sapiens (human)
  Mutation: WT
  Entrez Gene: DAG1 (a.k.a. 156DAG, A3a, AGRNR, DAG, LGMDR16, MDDGA9, MDDGC7, MDDGC9)
  Tag / fusion protein: PTPRSsp (N terminal on insert); AviTag-6His (C terminal on insert)
  Cloning method: Restriction Enzyme; 5′ cloning site AgeI (not destroyed); 3′ cloning site KpnI (not destroyed)
Terms and licenses: Academic/Nonprofit Terms; Industry Terms: Not Available to Industry
Depositor comments: Encodes residues 29-303. Can be biotinylated.
How to cite: DAG1A-c003 was a gift from Paul Brennan (Addgene plasmid # 205107 ; http://n2t.net/addgene:205107 ; RRID:Addgene_205107)
