[The description below was written by a language model from this plasmid's Addgene catalogue record and pLannotate feature annotations shown in this document.]
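Description:
DAG1A-c003 is a mammalian expression plasmid built on the pHL-avitag3 backbone for producing a secreted, taggable fragment of human dystroglycan (DAG1). It is propagated in E. coli as a high-copy plasmid through a ColE1/pUC-type origin and selected with ampicillin via the β-lactamase (AmpR) gene and its own promoter. Remnants of the lac promoter, operator, CAP site and a lacI fragment are also annotated; these appear to be backbone carry-over with no stated role in expression.

The expression cassette is a CAG-type unit: the CMV immediate-early enhancer, the chicken β-actin promoter and a chimeric chicken β-actin/rabbit β-globin intron drive transcription, which is terminated by the rabbit β-globin polyadenylation signal. The short HBB fragments flagged on either side of the insert most likely reflect β-globin-derived sequence belonging to these intron and 3′ regions rather than a separate coding payload. The wild-type insert, cloned between retained AgeI and KpnI sites, encodes residues 29–303 of DAG1, which falls in the N-terminal part of the α-dystroglycan portion of the protein. According to the record, it is preceded by a PTPRS signal peptide in place of the native leader, directing the product into the secretory pathway, and followed by a C-terminal AviTag and 6×His tag. These tags are not individually annotated in the feature table.

The His tag allows metal-affinity purification, and the AviTag allows site-specific biotinylation by BirA, as the depositor notes, which is useful for immobilisation on streptavidin surfaces or for tetramerisation. The stated purpose is DAG1 protein expression. The sequence record is labelled a partial NGS result, although its length is close to that expected for backbone plus insert.
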