Features (pLannotate 1.2.2; 14 found; start..end, strand, type, name):
      1..380     +  enhancer       CMV enhancer: human cytomegalovirus immediate early enhancer
    382..639     +  promoter       chicken β-actin promoter: contains a 21-bp deletion relative to the standard chicken β-actin promoter
    640..1656    +  intron         chimeric intron: chimera between introns from chicken β-actin and rabbit β-globin
   1654..1752    +  CDS            HBB (fragment): HBB_LEPEU - Experimental evidence at protein level: Swiss-Prot protein existence level 1. Involved in oxygen transport from the lung to the various peripheral tissues. From Lepus europaeus (European hare).
   1837..2565    +  CDS            DAG1 (fragment): DAG1_HUMAN - Experimental evidence at protein level: Swiss-Prot protein existence level 1. [Alpha-dystroglycan]: (Microbial infection) Acts as a receptor for lassa virus and lymphocytic choriomeningitis virus glycoprotein and class C new-world arenaviruses (PubMed:16254364, PubMed:19324387, PubMed:17360738). Acts as a Schwann cell receptor for Mycobacterium leprae, the causative organism of leprosy, but only in the presence of the G-domain of LAMA2 (PubMed:9851927). From Homo sapiens (Human).
   2696..2770    +  CDS            HBB (fragment): HBB_PONPY - Experimental evidence at transcript level: Swiss-Prot protein existence level 2. Involved in oxygen transport from the lung to the various peripheral tissues. From Pongo pygmaeus (Bornean orangutan).
   2841..2896    +  polyA_signal   β-globin poly(A) signal: rabbit β-globin polyadenylation signal (Gil and Proudfoot, 1987)
   3281..3297    -  protein_bind   lac operator: The lac repressor binds to the lac operator to inhibit transcription in E. coli. This inhibition can be relieved by adding lactose or isopropyl-β-D-thiogalactopyranoside (IPTG). lac repressor encoded by lacI
   3305..3335    -  promoter       lac promoter: promoter for the E. coli lac operon
   3350..3371    -  protein_bind   CAP binding site: CAP binding activates transcription in the presence of cAMP. E. coli catabolite activator protein
   3387..3488    -  CDS            lacI (fragment): LACI_ECOLI - Experimental evidence at protein level: Swiss-Prot protein existence level 1. Repressor of the lactose operon. Binds allolactose as an inducer. From Escherichia coli (strain K12).
   3671..4259    -  rep_origin     ori: high-copy-number ColE1/pMB1/pBR322/pUC origin of replication
   4430..5290    -  CDS            AmpR: β-lactamase; bla; confers resistance to ampicillin, carbenicillin, and related antibiotics
   5291..5395    -  promoter       AmpR promoter: bla
>Addgene plasmid #205107 | DAG1A-c003 | addgene full sequence | sequence record 410354 | Addgene Partial NGS Result
GACATTGATTATTGACTAGTTATTAATAGTAATCAATTACGGGGTCATTAGTTCATAGCCCATATATGGA
GTTCCGCGTTACATAACTTACGGTAAATGGCCCGCCTGGCTGACCGCCCAACGACCCCCGCCCATTGACG
TCAATAATGACGTATGTTCCCATAGTAACGCCAATAGGGACTTTCCATTGACGTCAATGGGTGGAGTATT
TACGGTAAACTGCCCACTTGGCAGTACATCAAGTGTATCATATGCCAAGTACGCCCCCTATTGACGTCAA
TGACGGTAAATGGCCCGCCTGGCATTATGCCCAGTACATGACCTTATGGGACTTTCCTACTTGGCAGTAC
ATCTACGTATTAGTCATCGCTATTACCATGGTCGAGGTGAGCCCCACGTTCTGCTTCACTCTCCCCATCT
CCCCCCCCTCCCCACCCCCAATTTTGTATTTATTTATTTTTTAATTATTTTGTGCAGCGATGGGGGCGGG
GGGGGGGGGGGGGGGGGSGCGGGGGGGGGGGGGGGGCGAGGCGGAGAGGTGCGGCGGCAGCCAATCAGAG
CGGCGCGCTCCGAAAGTTTCCTTTTATGGCGAGGCGGCGGCGGCGGCGGCCCTATAAAAAGCGAAGCGCG
CGGCGGGCGGGAGTCGCTGCGCGCTGCCTTCGCCCCGTGCCCCGCTCCGCCGCCGCCTCGCGCCGCCCGC
CCCGGCTCTGACTGACCGCGTTACTCCCACAGGTGAGCGGGCGGGACGGCCCTTCTCCTCCGGGCTGTAA
TTAGCGCTTGGTTTAATGACGGCTTGTTTCTTTTCTGTGGCTGCGTGAAAGCCTTGAGGGGCTCCGGGAG
GGCCCTTTGTGCGGGGGGAGCGGCTCGGGGGGTGCGTGCGTGTGTGTGTGCGTGGGGAGCGCCGCGTGCG
GCTCCGCGCTGCCCGGCGGCTGTGAGCGCTGCGGGCGCGGCGCGGGGCTTTGTGCGCTCCGCAGTGTGCG
CGAGGGGAGCGCGGCCGGGGGCGGTGCCCCGCGGTGCGGGGGGGGCTGCGAGGGGAACAAAGGCTGCGTG
CGGGGTGTGTGCGTGGGGGGGTGAGCAGGGGGTGTGGGCGCGTCGGTCGGGCTGCAACCCCCCCTGCACC
CCCCTCCCCGAGTTGCTGAGCACGGCCCGGCTTCGGGTGCGGGGCTCCGTACGGGGCGTGGCGCGGGGCT
CGCCGTGCCGGGCGGGGGGTGGCGGCAGGTGGGGGTGCCGGGCGGGGCGGGGCCGCCTCGGGCCGGGGGG
GGCTCGGGGGAGGGGCGCGGCGGCCCCCGGAGCGCCGGCGGCTGTCGAGGCGCGGCGAGCCGCAGCCATT
GCCTTTTATGGTAATCGTGCGAGAGGGCGCAGGGACTTCCTTTGTCCCAAATCTGTGCGGAGCCGAAATC
TGGGAGGCGCCGCCGCACCCCCTCTAGCGGGCGCGGGGCGAAGCGGTGCGGCGCCGGCAGGAAGGAAATG
GGCGGGGAGGGCCTTCGTGCGTCGCCGCGCCGCCGTCCCCTTCTCCCTCTCCAGCCTCGGGGCTGTCCGC
GGGGGGACGGCTGCCTTCGGGGGGGACGGGGCAGGGCGGGGTTCGGCTTCTGGCGTGTGACCGGCGGCTC
TAGAGCCTCTGCTAACCATGTTCATGCCTTCTTCTTTTTCCTACAGCTCCTGGGCAACGTGCTGGTTATT
GTGCTGTCTCATCATTTTGGCAAAGAATTGCGGCCGTCTCAGGCCGAATTCAAGCTTGCCACCATGGGGA
TCCTTCCCAGCCCTGGGATGCCTGCGCTGCTCTCCCTCGTGAGCCTTCTCTCCGTGCTGCTGATGGGTTG
CGTAGCTGAAACCGGTGTTCCCACAGTGGTTGGCATTCCTGATGGCACGGCTGTCGTCGGGCGCTCATTT
CGAGTGACCATTCCAACAGATTTGATTGCCTCCAGTGGAGATATCATCAAGGTATCAGCGGCAGGGAAGG
AGGCTTTGCCATCTTGGCTGCACTGGGACTCACAGAGCCACACCCTGGAGGGCCTCCCCCTTGACACTGA
TAAGGGTGTGCATTACATTTCAGTGAGCGCTACACGGCTGGGGGCCAACGGGAGCCACATCCCCCAGACC
TCCAGTGTGTTCTCCATCGAGGTCTACCCTGAAGACCACAGTGAGCTGCAGTCGGTGAGGACAGCCTCCC
CAGACCCTGGTGAGGTGGTATCATCTGCCTGTGCTGCGGATGAACCTGTGACTGTTTTGACGGTGATTTT
GGATGCCGACCTCACCAAGATGACCCCAAAGCAAAGGATTGACCTCCTGCACAGGATGCGGAGCTTCTCA
GAAGTAGAGCTTCACAACATGAAATTAGTGCCGGTGGTGAATAACAGACTATTTGACATGTCGGCCTTCA
TGGCTGGCCCGGGAAATGCAAAAAAGGTGGTGGAGAATGGGGCCCTTCTCTCCTGGAAGCTGGGCTGCTC
CCTGAACCAGAACAGTGTGCCTGACATTCATGGTGTAGAGGCCCCTGCCAGGGAGGGCGCAATGTCTGCT
CAGCTTGGCTACCCTGTGGTGGGTTGGCACATCGCCAATAAGAAGGGTACCGGAGGTTCCGGTGGTTCCG
GTCTGAATGATATCTTTGAAGCTCAGAAGATTGAATGGCATGAAGGACGTACCAAGCACCACCATCACCA
TCACTAATGATCACTCGAGACTAGTATCGCGATAATTCACTCCTCAGGTGCAGGCTGCCTATCAGAAGGT
GGTGGCTGGTGTGGCCAATGCCCTGGCTCACAAATACCACTGAGATCTTTTTCCCTCTGCCAAAAATTAT
GGGGACATCATGAAGCCCCTTGAGCATCTGACTTCTGGCTAATAAAGGAAATTTATTTTCATTGCAATAG
TGTGTTGGAATTTTTTGTGTCTCTCACTCGGAAGGACATATGGGAGGGCAAATCATTTAAAACATCAGAA
TGAGTATTTGGTTTAGAGTTTGGCAACATATGCCCATATGCTGGCTGCCATGAACAAAGGTTGGCTATAA
AGAGGTCATCAGTATATGAAACAGCCCCCTGCTGTCCATTCCTTATTCCATAGAAAAGCCTTGACTTGAG
GTTAGATTTTTTTTATATTTTGTTTTGTGTTATTTTTTTCTTTAACATCCCTAAAATTTTCCTTACATGT
TTTACTAGCCAGATTTTTCCTCCTCTCCTGACTACTCCCAGTCATAGCTGTCCCTCTTCTCTTATGGAGA
TCCCTCGACCTGCAGCCCAAGCTTGGCGTAATCATGGTCATAGCTGTTTCCTGTGTGAAATTGTTATCCG
CTCACAATTCCACACAACATACGAGCCGGAAGCATAAAGTGTAAAGCCTGGGGTGCCTAATGAGTGAGCT
AACTCACATTAATTGCGTTGCGCTCACTGCCCGCTTTCCAGTCGGGAAACCTGTCGTGCCAGCGGATCGA
TCCGCTGCATTAATGAATCGGCCAACGCGCGGGGAGAGGCGGTTTGCGTATTGGGCGCTCTTCCGCTTCC
TCGCTCACTGACTCGCTGCGCTCGGTCGTTCGGCTGCGGCGAGCGGTATCAGCTCACTCAAAGGCGGTAA
TACGGTTATCCACAGAATCAGGGGATAACGCAGGAAAGAACATGTGAGCAAAAGGCCAGCAAAAGGCCAG
GAACCGTAAAAAGGCCGCGTTGCTGGCGTTTTTCCATAGGCTCCGCCCCCCTGACGAGCATCACAAAAAT
CGACGCTCAAGTCAGAGGTGGCGAAACCCGACAGGACTATAAAGATACCAGGCGTTTCCCCCTGGAAGCT
CCCTCGTGCGCTCTCCTGTTCCGACCCTGCCGCTTACCGGATACCTGTCCGCCTTTCTCCCTTCGGGAAG
CGTGGCGCTTTCTCATAGCTCACGCTGTAGGTATCTCAGTTCGGTGTAGGTCGTTCGCTCCAAGCTGGGC
TGTGTGCACGAACCCCCCGTTCAGCCCGACCGCTGCGCCTTATCCGGTAACTATCGTCTTGAGTCCAACC
CGGTAAGACACGACTTATCGCCACTGGCAGCAGCCACTGGTAACAGGATTAGCAGAGCGAGGTATGTAGG
CGGTGCTACAGAGTTCTTGAAGTGGTGGCCTAACTACGGCTACACTAGAAGAACAGTATTTGGTATCTGC
GCTCTGCTGAAGCCAGTTACCTTCGGAAAAAGAGTTGGTAGCTCTTGATCCGGCAAACAAACCACCGCTG
GTAGCGGTGGTTTTTTTGTTTGCAAGCAGCAGATTACGCGCAGAAAAAAAGGATCTCAAGAAGATCCTTT
GATCTTTTCTACGGGGTCTGACGCTCAGTGGAACGAAAACTCACGTTAAGGGATTTTGGTCATGAGATTA
TCAAAAAGGATCTTCACCTAGATCCTTTTAAATTAAAAATGAAGTTTTAAATCAATCTAAAGTATATATG
AGTAAACTTGGTCTGACAGTTACCAATGCTTAATCAGTGAGGCACCTATCTCAGCGATCTGTCTATTTCG
TTCATCCATAGTTGCCTGACTCCCCGTCGTGTAGATAACTACGATACGGGAGGGCTTACCATCTGGCCCC
AGTGCTGCAATGATACCGCGAGACCCACGCTCACCGGCTCCAGATTTATCAGCAATAAACCAGCCAGCCG
GAAGGGCCGAGCGCAGAAGTGGTCCTGCAACTTTATCCGCCTCCATCCAGTCTATTAATTGTTGCCGGGA
AGCTAGAGTAAGTAGTTCGCCAGTTAATAGTTTGCGCAACGTTGTTGCCATTGCTACAGGCATCGTGGTG
TCACGCTCGTCGTTTGGTATGGCTTCATTCAGCTCCGGTTCCCAACGATCAAGGCGAGTTACATGATCCC
CCATGTTGTGCAAAAAAGCGGTTAGCTCCTTCGGTCCTCCGATCGTTGTCAGAAGTAAGTTGGCCGCAGT
GTTATCACTCATGGTTATGGCAGCACTGCATAATTCTCTTACTGTCATGCCATCCGTAAGATGCTTTTCT
GTGACTGGTGAGTACTCAACCAAGTCATTCTGAGAATAGTGTATGCGGCGACCGAGTTGCTCTTGCCCGG
CGTCAATACGGGATAATACCGCGCCACATAGCAGAACTTTAAAAGTGCTCATCATTGGAAAACGTTCTTC
GGGGCGAAAACTCTCAAGGATCTTACCGCTGTTGAGATCCAGTTCGATGTAACCCACTCGTGCACCCAAC
TGATCTTCAGCATCTTTTACTTTCACCAGCGTTTCTGGGTGAGCAAAAACAGGAAGGCAAAATGCCGCAA
AAAAGGGAATAAGGGCGACACGGAAATGTTGAATACTCATACTCTTCCTTTTTCAATATTATTGAAGCAT
TTATCAGGGTTATTGTCTCATGAGCGGATACATATTTGAATGTATTTAGAAAAATAAACAAATAGGGGTT
CCGCGCACATTTCCCCGAAAAGTGCCACCTGGGTC
