>Addgene plasmid #205107 | DAG1A-c003 | depositor partial sequence | sequence record 399311 | ORF of expressed gene of interest
ATGGGGATCCTTCCCAGCCCTGGGATGCCTGCGCTGCTCTCCCTCGTGAGCCTTCTCTCCGTGCTGCTGA
TGGGTTGCGTAGCTGAAACCGGTGTTCCCACAGTGGTTGGCATTCCTGATGGCACGGCTGTCGTCGGGCG
CTCATTTCGAGTGACCATTCCAACAGATTTGATTGCCTCCAGTGGAGATATCATCAAGGTATCAGCGGCA
GGGAAGGAGGCTTTGCCATCTTGGCTGCACTGGGACTCACAGAGCCACACCCTGGAGGGCCTCCCCCTTG
ACACTGATAAGGGTGTGCATTACATTTCAGTGAGCGCTACACGGCTGGGGGCCAACGGGAGCCACATCCC
CCAGACCTCCAGTGTGTTCTCCATCGAGGTCTACCCTGAAGACCACAGTGAGCTGCAGTCGGTGAGGACA
GCCTCCCCAGACCCTGGTGAGGTGGTATCATCTGCCTGTGCTGCGGATGAACCTGTGACTGTTTTGACGG
TGATTTTGGATGCCGACCTCACCAAGATGACCCCAAAGCAAAGGATTGACCTCCTGCACAGGATGCGGAG
CTTCTCAGAAGTAGAGCTTCACAACATGAAATTAGTGCCGGTGGTGAATAACAGACTATTTGACATGTCG
GCCTTCATGGCTGGCCCGGGAAATGCAAAAAAGGTGGTGGAGAATGGGGCCCTTCTCTCCTGGAAGCTGG
GCTGCTCCCTGAACCAGAACAGTGTGCCTGACATTCATGGTGTAGAGGCCCCTGCCAGGGAGGGCGCAAT
GTCTGCTCAGCTTGGCTACCCTGTGGTGGGTTGGCACATCGCCAATAAGAAGGGTACCGGAGGTTCCGGT
GGTTCCGGTCTGAATGATATCTTTGAAGCTCAGAAGATTGAATGGCATGAAGGACGTACCAAGCACCACC
ATCACCATCACTAA
